Addgene plasmid #43540: III-CAAC
Depositing lab: Chad Cowan & Kiran Musunuru. Depositing organization: Harvard University. Publication: A TALEN Genome-Editing System for Generating Human Stem Cell-Based Disease Models. Ding Q, Lee YK, Schaefer EA, Peters DT, Veres A, Kim K, Kuperwasser N, Motola DL, Meissner TB, Hendriks WT, Trevisan M, Gupta RM, Moisan A, Banks E, Friesen M, Schinzel RT, Xia F, Tang A, Xia Y, Figueroa E, Wann A, Ahfeldt T, Daheron L, Zhang F, Rubin LL, Peng LF, Chung RT, Musunuru K, Cowan CA. Cell Stem Cell. 2012 Dec 12. pii: S1934-5909(12)00645-5. doi: 10.1016/j.stem.2012.11.011. PubMed 23246482.
Backbone
  Vector backbone: pCRII-TOPO
  Backbone manufacturer: Invitrogen
  Backbone size w/o insert (bp): 3973
  Vector type: Bacterial Cloning
Growth in bacteria
  Bacterial resistance: Ampicillin and Kanamycin, 100 & 50 μg/mL
  Growth temperature: 37°C
  Growth strain: Top10
  Copy number: High Copy
Gene/Insert
  Gene/Insert name: III-CAAC
  Species: Synthetic
  Insert size (bp): 426
  Cloning method: TOPO Cloning
  Sequencing primers: 5′ T7; 3′ M13-rev
Terms and licenses: Academic/Nonprofit Terms; Industry Terms: Not Available to Industry
How to cite: III-CAAC was a gift from Chad Cowan & Kiran Musunuru (Addgene plasmid # 43540 ; http://n2t.net/addgene:43540 ; RRID:Addgene_43540)
