[The description below was written by a language model from this plasmid's Addgene catalogue record.]
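Description:
III-CAAC is a bacterial cloning plasmid built on the commercial pCRII-TOPO backbone (about 4.0 kb without insert), into which a 426 bp synthetic insert was introduced by TOPO cloning. It is a high-copy plasmid maintained in E. coli, and the record lists both ampicillin and kanamycin resistance, consistent with the dual selection markers carried by this backbone. The insert is flanked by standard T7 and M13-reverse priming sites, which are the sites recorded for sequence verification. No feature table is provided, so the origin of replication and other backbone elements are not itemised in the record. As a cloning vector, it is not described as carrying any promoter intended to express the insert in a eukaryotic host.

The insert is described only by its name and as synthetic, and the record does not spell out its composition. The plasmid was deposited in connection with a TALEN genome-editing system developed for generating human stem cell-based disease models. In that context the name suggests a pre-assembled block of TAL effector repeats recognising the four-base sequence C-A-A-C, with "III" probably indicating the position that block occupies in an ordered assembly. An insert of 426 bp is roughly what four repeat modules of about 34 amino acids each would require, but this reading is an inference from the name, size and associated publication rather than a stated fact. On that reading, III-CAAC would be one member of a library of multimer building blocks that are combined to construct custom TALE DNA-binding arrays. It would not itself be a functional nuclease or expression construct.
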