>Addgene plasmid #43540 | III-CAAC | depositor partial sequence | sequence record 58805 | III-CAAC sequence 426 bps
CGTCTCGGCTCACCCCAGAGCAGGTCGTGGCGATCGCAAGCCACGACGGAGGAAAGCAAGCCTTGGAAAC
AGTACAGAGGCTGTTGCCTGTGCTGTGCCAAGCGCACGGACTCACCCCAGAGCAGGTCGTGGCAATCGCC
TCCAACATTGGCGGGAAACAGGCACTCGAGACTGTCCAGCGCCTGCTTCCCGTGCTGTGCCAAGCGCACG
GCCTCACCCCAGAGCAGGTCGTGGCAATCGCCTCCAACATTGGCGGGAAACAGGCACTCGAGACTGTCCA
GCGCCTGCTTCCCGTGCTGTGCCAAGCGCACGGATTAACCCCAGAGCAGGTCGTGGCGATCGCAAGCCAC
GACGGAGGAAAGCAAGCCTTGGAAACAGTACAGAGGCTGTTGCCTGTGCTGTGCCAAGCGCACGGACTCA
GAGACG
