>Addgene plasmid #43540 | III-CAAC | addgene partial sequence | sequence record 61452 | M13-F20 5'-TGTAAAACGACGGCCAGT-3'
GGGCGATTGGGCCCTCTAGATGCATGCTCGAGCGGCCGCCAGTGTGATGGATATCTGCAGAATTCGCCCT
TGATGCCGTCCTAGCGCGTCTCGGCTCACCCCAGAGCAGGTCGTGGCGATCGCAAGCCACGACGGAGGAA
AGCAAGCCTTGGAAACAGTACAGAGGCTGTTGCCTGTGCTGTGCCAAGCGCACGGACTCACCCCAGAGCA
GGTCGTGGCAATCGCCTCCAACATTGGCGGGAAACAGGCACTCGAGACTGTCCAGCGCCTGCTTCCCGTG
CTGTGCCAAGCGCACGGCCTCACCCCAGAGCAGGTCGTGGCAATCGCCTCCAACATTGGCGGGAAACAGG
CACTCGAGACTGTCCAGCGCCTGCTTCCCGTGCTGTGCCAAGCGCACGGATTAACCCCAGAGCAGGTCGT
GGCGATCGCAAGCCACGACGGAGGAAAGCAAGCCTTGGAAACAGTACAGAGGCTGTTGCCTGTGCTGTGC
CAAGCGCACGGACTCAGAGACGTGGGCACAGGAAAGATACTTAAGGGCGAATTCCAGCACACTGGCGGCC
GTTACTAGTGGATCCGAGCTCGGTACCAAGCTTGATGCATAGCTTGAGTATTCTATAGTGTCACCTAAAT
AGCTTGGCGTAATCATGGTCATAGCTGTTTCCTGTGTGAAATTGTTATCCGCTCACAATTCCACACAACA
TACGAGCCGGAAGCATAAAGTGTAAAGCCTGGGGTGCCTAATGAGTGAGCTAACTCACATTAATTGCGTT
GCGCTCACTGCCCGCTTTCCAGTCGGGAAACCTGTCGTGCCAGCTGCATTAATGAATCGGCCAACGCGCG
GGGAGAGGCGGTTTGCGTATTGGGCGCTCTTCCGCTTCCTCGCTCACTGACTCGCTGCGCTCGGTCGTTC
GGCTGCGGCGAGCGGTATC
